>Addgene plasmid #247400 | cwby0050 | addgene full sequence | sequence record 493177 | Addgene NGS Result
ACTCCTGCATTAGGAAGCAGCCCAGTAGTAGGTTGAGGCCGTTGAGCACCGCCGCCGCAAGGAATGGTGC
ATGCAAGGAGATGGCGCCCAACAGTCCCCCGGCCACGGGGCCTGCCACCATACCCACGCCGAAACAAGCG
CTCATGAGCCCGAAGTGGCGAGCCCGATCTTCCCCATCGGTGATGTCGGCGATATAGGCGCCAGCAACCG
CACCTGTGGCGCCGGTGATGCCGGCCACGATGCGTCCGGCGTAGAGGATCGAGATCGATCTCGATCCCGC
GAAATTAATACGACTCACTATAGGGGAATTGTGAGCGGATAACAATTCCCCTCTAGAAATAATTTTGTTT
AACTTTAAGAAGGAGATATACATATGGCGCGCGTGGAATACAGCTACGAGAAACTGAACGATACCCACTA
TAAACTGAAACTGAAAGTGACCTACGAATATCGCAAAAGCCCGGAAGCGCGCCGCCTGGCAGAAGATCTG
GTTCAGGCGTTTGTGGATGCGCTGAGCAGCCTGCCGTTTATTACCGTGGAATATGAAGTGGAAGAAGTGG
AAGTCGAAGGATCAGGAGGAGACCGGTAATAAAAAGCGTATTACAGTGACAGTTGACAGCGACAGCTATC
AGTTGCTCAAGGCATATATGATGTCAATATCTCCGGTCTGGTATGCACAACCAAGAATGAAGCCCATGCA
GTTTAAGGTTTACACCTATAAAAGAGAGAGCCGTTATCGTCTGTTTGTGGATGTACAGAGTGATATTATT
GACACGCCCGGGCGACGGATGGTGATCCCCCTGGCCAGTGCACGTCTGCTGTCAGATAAAGTCTCCCGTG
AACTTTACCCGGTGGTGCATATCGGGGATGAAAGCTGGCGCATGATGACCACCGATATGGCCAGTGTGCC
GGTTTCCGTTATCGGGGAAGAAGTGGCTGATCTCAGCCACCGCGAAAATGACATCAAAAACGCCATTAAC
CTGATGTTCTGGGGAATATGAACGGTCTCGTTCCCATCATTGGGGCAGCACCCACCACCACCACCACCAC
TAATGATAATGAGATCCGGCTGCTAACAAAGCCCGAAAGGAAGCTGAGTTGGCTGCTGCCACCGCTGAGC
AATAACTAGCATAACCCCTTGGGGCCTCTAAACGGGTCTTGAGGGGTTTTTTGCTGAAAGGAGGAACTAT
ATCCGGATTGGCGAATGGG
[124 nt withheld, positions 1210-1333]
C
[91 nt withheld, positions 1335-1425]
A
[49 nt withheld, positions 1427-1475]
CCTTTGACGTTGGAGTCCACGTTCTTT
[37 nt withheld, positions 1503-1539]
ACCCTATCTCGGTCTATTCTTTTGATTTATAAGGGATTTTGCCGATTTCGGCCTATTGGTTAAAAAATGA
GCTGATTTAACAAAAATTTAACGCGAATTTTAACAAAATATTAACGCTTACAATTTAGGTGGCACTTTTC
GGGGAAATGTGCGCGGAACCCCTATTTGTTTATTTTTCTAAATACATTCAAATATGTATCCGCTCATGAA
TTAATTCTTAGAAAAACTCATCGAGCATCAAATGAAACTGCAATTTATTCATATCAGGATTATCAATACC
ATATTTTTGAAAAAGCCGTTTCTGTAATGAAGGAGAAAACTCACCGAGGCAGTTCCATAGGATGGCAAGA
TCCTGGTATCGGTCTGCGATTCCGACTCGTCCAACATCAATACAACCTATTAATTTCCCCTCGTCAAAAA
TAAGGTTATCAAGTGAGAAATCACCATGAGTGACGACTGAATCCGGTGAGAATGGCAAAAGTTTATGCAT
TTCTTTCCAGACTTGTTCAACAGGCCAGCCATTACGCTCGTCATCAAAATCACTCGCATCAACCAAACCG
TTATTCATTCGTGATTGCGCCTGAGCGAGACGAAATACGCGATCGCTGTTAAAAGGACAATTACAAACAG
GAATCGAATGCAACCGGCGCAGGAACACTGCCAGCGCATCAACAATATTTTCACCTGAATCAGGATATTC
TTCTAATACCTGGAATGCTGTTTTCCCGGGGATCGCAGTGGTGAGTAACCATGCATCATCAGGAGTACGG
ATAAAATGCTTGATGGTCGGAAGAGGCATAAATTCCGTCAGCCAGTTTAGTCTGACCATCTCATCTGTAA
CATCATTGGCAACGCTACCTTTGCCATGTTTCAGAAACAACTCTGGCGCATCGGGCTTCCCATACAATCG
ATAGATTGTCGCACCTGATTGCCCGACATTATCGCGAGCCCATTTATACCCATATAAATCAGCATCCATG
TTGGAATTTAATCGCGGCCTAGAGCAAGACGTTTCCCGTTGAATATGGCTCATAACACCCCTTGTATTAC
TGTTTATGTAAGCAGACAGTTTTATTGTTCATGACCAAAATCCCTTAACGTGAGTTTTCGTTCCACTGAG
CGTCAGACCCCGTAGAAAAGATCAAAGGATCTTCTTGAGATCCTTTTTTTCTGCGCGTAATCTGCTGCTT
GCAAACAAAAAAACCACCGCTACCAGCGGTGGTTTGTTTGCCGGATCAAGAGCTACCAACTCTTTTTCCG
AAGGTAACTGGCTTCAGCAGAGCGCAGATACCAAATACTGTCCTTCTAGTGTAGCCGTAGTTAGGCCACC
ACTTCAAGAACTCTGTAGCACCGCCTACATACCTCGCTCTGCTAATCCTGTTACCAGTGGCTGCTGCCAG
TGGCGATAAGTCGTGTCTTACCGGGTTGGACTCAAGACGATAGTTACCGGATAAGGCGCAGCGGTCGGGC
TGAACGGGGGGTTCGTGCACACAGCCCAGCTTGGAGCGAACGACCTACACCGAACTGAGATACCTACAGC
GTGAGCTATGAGAAAGCGCCACGCTTCCCGAAGGGAGAAAGGCGGACAGGTATCCGGTAAGCGGCAGGGT
CGGAACAGGAGAGCGCACGAGGGAGCTTCCAGGGGGAAACGCCTGGTATCTTTATAGTCCTGTCGGGTTT
CGCCACCTCTGACTTGAGCGTCGATTTTTGTGATGCTCGTCAGGGGGGCGGAGCCTATGGAAAAACGCCA
GCAACGCGGCCTTTTTACGGTTCCTGGCCTTTTGCTGGCCTTTTGCTCACATGTTCTTTCCTGCGTTATC
CCCTGATTCTGTGGATAACCGTATTACCGCCTTTGAGTGAGCTGATACCGCTCGCCGCAGCCGAACGACC
GAGCGCAGCGAGTCAGTGAGCGAGGAAGCGGAAGAGCGCCTGATGCGGTATTTTCTCCTTACGCATCTGT
GCGGTATTTCACACCGCAATGGTGCACTCTCAGTACAATCTGCTCTGATGCCGCATAGTTAAGCCAGTAT
ACACTCCGCTATCGCTACGTGACTGGGTCATGGCTGCGCCCCGACACCCGCCAACACCCGCTGACGCGCC
CTGACGGGCTTGTCTGCTCCCGGCATCCGCTTACAGACAAGCTGTGACCGTCTCCGGGAGCTGCATGTGT
CAGAGGTTTTCACCGTCATCACCGAAACGCGCGAGGCAGCTGCGGTAAAGCTCATCAGCGTGGTCGTGAA
GCGATTCACAGATGTCTGCCTGTTCATCCGCGTCCAGCTCGTTGAGTTTCTCCAGAAGCGTTAATGTCTG
GCTTCTGATAAAGCGGGCCATGTTAAGGGCGGTTTTTTCCTGTTTGGTCACTGATGCCTCCGTGTAAGGG
GGATTTCTGTTCATGGGGGTAATGATACCGATGAAACGAGAGAGGATGCTCACGATACGGGTTACTGATG
ATGAACATGCCCGGTTACTGGAACGTTGTGAGGGTAAACAACTGGCGGTATGGATGCGGCGGGACCAGAG
AAAAATCACTCAGGGTCAATGCCAGCGCTTCGTTAATACAGATGTAGGTGTTCCACAGGGTAGCCAGCAG
CATCCTGCGATGCAGATCCGGAACATAATGGTGCAGGGCGCTGACTTCCGCGTTTCCAGACTTTACGAAA
CACGGAAACCGAAGACCATTCATGTTGTTGCTCAGGTCGCAGACGTTTTGCAGCAGCAGTCGCTTCACGT
TCGCTCGCGTATCGGTGATTCATTCTGCTAACCAGTAAGGCAACCCCGCCAGCCTAGCCGGGTCCTCAAC
GACAGGAGCACGATCATGCGCACCCGTGGGGCCGCCATGCCGGCGATAATGGCCTGCTTCTCGCCGAAAC
GTTTGGTGGCGGGACCAGTGACGAAGGCTTGAGCGAGGGCGTGCAAGATTCCGAATACCGCAAGCGACAG
GCCGATCATCGTCGCGCTCCAGCGAAAGCGGTCCTCGCCGAAAATGACCCAGAGCGCTGCCGGCACCTGT
CCTACGAGTTGCATGATAAAGAAGACAGTCATAAGTGCGGCGACGATAGTCATGCCCCGCGCCCACCGGA
AGGAGCTGACTGGGTTGAAGGCTCTCAAGGGCATCGGTCGAGATCCCGGTGCCTAATGAGTGAGCTAACT
TACATTAATTGCGTTGCGCTCACTGCCCGCTTTCCAGTCGGGAAACCTGTCGTGCCAGCTGCATTAATGA
ATCGGCCAACGCGCGGGGAGAGGCGGTTTGCGTATTGGGCGCCAGGGTGGTTTTTCTTTTCACCAGTGAG
ACGGGCAACAGCTGATTGCCCTTCACCGCCTGGCCCTGAGAGAGTTGCAGCAAGCGGTCCACGCTGGTTT
GCCCCAGCAGGCGAAAATCCTGTTTGATGGTGGTTAACGGCGGGATATAACATGAGCTGTCTTCGGTATC
GTCGTATCCCACTACCGAGATGTCCGCACCAACGCGCAGCCCGGACTCGGTAATGGCGCGCATTGCGCCC
AGCGCCATCTGATCGTTGGCAACCAGCATCGCAGTGGGAACGATGCCCTCATTCAGCATTTGCATGGTTT
GTTGAAAACCGGACATGGCACTCCAGTCGCCTTCCCGTTCCGCTATCGGCTGAATTTGATTGCGAGTGAG
ATATTTATGCCAGCCAGCCAGACGCAGACGCGCCGAGACAGAACTTAATGGGCCCGCTAACAGCGCGATT
TGCTGGTGACCCAATGCGACCAGATGCTCCACGCCCAGTCGCGTACCGTCTTCATGGGAGAAAATAATAC
TGTTGATGGGTGTCTGGTCAGAGACATCAAGAAATAACGCCGGAACATTAGTGCAGGCAGCTTCCACAGC
AATGGCATCCTGGTCATCCAGCGGATAGTTAATGATCAGCCCACTGACGCGTTGCGCGAGAAGATTGTGC
ACCGCCGCTTTACAGGCTTCGACGCCGCTTCGTTCTACCATCGACACCACCACGCTGGCACCCAGTTGAT
CGGCGCGAGATTTAATCGCCGCGACAATTTGCGACGGCGCGTGCAGGGCCAGACTGGAGGTGGCAACGCC
AATCAGCAACGACTGTTTGCCCGCCAGTTGTTGTGCCACGCGGTTGGGAATGTAATTCAGCTCCGCCATC
GCCGCTTCCACTTTTTCCCGCGTTTTCGCAGAAACGTGGCTGGCCTGGTTCACCACGCGGGAAACGGTCT
GATAAGAGACACCGGCATACTCTGCGACATCGTATAACGTTACTGGTTTCACATTCACCACCCTGAATTG
ACTCTCTTCCGGGCGCTATCATGCCATACCGCGAAAGGTTTTGCGCCATTCGATGGTGTCCGGGATCTCG
ACGCTCTCCCTTATGCG
Features (pLannotate 1.2.2; 20 found; start..end, strand, type, name):
    286..304     +  promoter       T7 promoter: promoter for bacteriophage T7 RNA polymerase
    305..329     +  protein_bind   lac operator: The lac repressor binds to the lac operator to inhibit transcription in E. coli. This inhibition can be relieved by adding lactose or isopropyl-β-D-thiogalactopyranoside (IPTG). lac repressor encoded by lacI
    344..366     +  RBS            RBS: efficient ribosome binding site from bacteriophage T7 gene 10 (Olins and Rangwala, 1989)
    591..662     +  CDS            ccdA (fragment): CCDA_ECO57 - Also known as H, letA. Experimental evidence at protein level: Swiss-Prot protein existence level 1. Antitoxin component of a type II toxin-antitoxin (TA) system which inhibits the post-segregational killing (PSK) of plasmid-free cells, also referred to as a plasmid addiction system. Binds to and blocks the activity of CcdB; will also remove bound CcdB protein from the CcdB-GyrA complex by forming a CcdA-CcdB complex, a process termed rejuvenation. Functions as a transcriptional corepressor for the ccdAB operon, repression also requires CcdB (By similarity). From Escherichia coli
    696..998     +  CDS            ccdB: CCDB_ECOLI - Also known as G, letB, letD. Experimental evidence at protein level: Swiss-Prot protein existence level 1. Toxic component of a type II toxin-antitoxin (TA) system, functioning in plasmid maintainence. Responsible for the post- segregational killing (PSK) of plasmid-free cells, also referred to as a plasmid addiction system. Half-life of over 2 hours. Cell killing by CcdB is accompanied by filamentation, defects in chromosome and plasmid segregation, defects in cell division, formation of anucleate cells, decreased DNA synthesis and plasmid loss. Interferes with the activity of DN
   1032..1050    +  CDS            9xHis (fragment): 9xHis affinity tag
   1069..1118    +  CDS            SET1 (fragment): solubility-enhancement tag derived from T7 phage gene 10B
   1126..1173    +  terminator     T7 terminator: transcription terminator for bacteriophage T7 RNA polymerase
   1210..1638    +  rep_origin     f1 ori (sequence partly withheld): f1 bacteriophage origin of replication; arrow indicates direction of (+) strand synthesis
   1691..1748    +  promoter       AmpR promoter (fragment): bla
   1757..2572    -  CDS            KanR: aminoglycoside phosphotransferase; aph(3')-Ia; confers resistance to kanamycin in bacteria or G418 (Geneticin®) in eukaryotes
   2694..3282    +  rep_origin     ori: high-copy-number ColE1/pMB1/pBR322/pUC origin of replication
   3468..3607    -  misc_feature   bom: basis of mobility region from pBR322
   3709..3900    -  CDS            rop: Rop protein, which maintains plasmids at low copy number; rop
   3917..4297    +  CDS            YPB1_ECOLX: Protein predicted: Swiss-Prot protein existence level 4. From Escherichia coli.
   4369..4660    -  CDS            TcR (fragment): tetracycline efflux protein; tet; confers resistance to tetracycline
   4675..4696    -  protein_bind   CAP binding site: CAP binding activates transcription in the presence of cAMP. E. coli catabolite activator protein
   4709..5791    -  CDS            lacI: lac repressor; lacI; The lac repressor binds to the lac operator to inhibit transcription in E. coli. This inhibition can be relieved by adding lactose or isopropyl-β-D-thiogalactopyranoside (IPTG).
   5792..5869    -  promoter       lacI promoter: lacI
   5877..260     -  CDS            TcR (fragment) (across the origin): tetracycline efflux protein; tet; confers resistance to tetracycline
