[The description below was written by a language model from this plasmid's Addgene catalogue record and pLannotate feature annotations shown in this document.]
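Description:
cwby0050 is a pET29-based bacterial expression plasmid (about 5.9 kb) built as a Golden Gate assembly destination vector for high-throughput cloning of synthetic, designed protein sequences. It is selected with kanamycin through an aph(3')-Ia resistance gene and replicates from a ColE1/pMB1-type origin accompanied by the pBR322 bom region and the rop gene, which moderates copy number. An f1 origin is also present, and the short tetracycline-resistance fragments annotated around the backbone appear to be non-functional pBR322 remnants.

The expression cassette follows the standard pET layout: a T7 promoter with an adjacent lac operator, the T7 gene 10 ribosome binding site, and a T7 terminator, with a plasmid-borne lacI gene providing repression that is relieved by IPTG in a host supplying T7 RNA polymerase. According to the purpose line, the cloning region reads AGGA overhang, HALC2_062, a GS linker, then a promoter-driven ccdB dropout cassette, a TTCC overhang, a SNAC tag and a 6xHis tag. The feature table confirms an intact ccdB gene preceded by a ccdA fragment and followed by a His-tag match; it does not annotate HALC2_062, whose nature the record does not explain, although the unannotated stretch between the RBS and the ccdA fragment is where it would lie. The SNAC element is likewise not annotated.

In use, Golden Gate assembly replaces the ccdB toxin cassette with an incoming insert, so that unmodified vector kills ordinary ccdB-sensitive cells and only recombinants survive. The result should be an in-frame fusion of HALC2_062 and linker to the insert, with a C-terminal His tag for affinity purification; SNAC tags generally allow chemical, nickel-assisted cleavage to remove such a tag.
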