Addgene plasmid #247400: cwby0050
Purpose: GGA cloning AGGA-HALC2_062-GS-promoter-ccdb-TTCC-SNAC-6xhis
Depositing lab: David Baker. Depositing organization: University of Washington. Publication: Accelerating protein design by scaling experimental characterization. Qian J, Milles LF, Wicky BIM, Ragotte RJ, Motmaen A, Borst AJ, Skotheim R, Ols S, Coventry B, Li X, Kibler RD, Goreshnik I, Exposit M, Lore K, Stewart L, Baker D. Nat Commun. 2026 Aug 20;17(1):9945. doi: 10.1038/s41467-026-76740-9. PubMed 42754580.
Backbone
  Vector backbone: pET29
  Vector type: Bacterial Expression
Growth in bacteria
  Bacterial resistance: Kanamycin, 50 μg/mL
  Growth temperature: 37°C
  Growth strain: NEB Stable
  Copy number: Unknown
Gene/Insert
  Gene/Insert name: ccdb
  Species: Synthetic
  Promoter: T7
  Cloning method: Golden Gate
Terms and licenses: Academic/Nonprofit Terms; Industry Terms: Not Available to Industry
Depositor comments: Please visit https://doi.org/10.1101/2025.08.05.668824 for bioRxiv preprint.
How to cite: cwby0050 was a gift from David Baker (Addgene plasmid # 247400 ; http://n2t.net/addgene:247400 ; RRID:Addgene_247400)
